>Addgene plasmid #74249 | pDA125 | depositor full sequence | sequence record 140105 | pDA125 sequence 6900 bps
GACGTCTAATACGACTCACTATAGGGCGAATTGGAGCTCGCAGAACACCACTACTGATACTCATTGCCAA
GGCTAGGAGGCACCATCCGTTTCATTTTCTTTGAGGTAAGCCAATCATGAAATAGTATACACATCCATAA
CGGACGTACGGACGAAATAAGTGCCGTTGTCCCACTATTCCACCGCATTTGGCCCATTTGGCTCACTTTG
ACTCAACTTGCGTCATTTTAACTGATATGAAGGGTCCGACTTTGTCCTTTTTCGGCCACCGCATACCCCA
CGGCGATGCCTCCGCTACCTGCATTTGAGTAGCATCTCCGTTTCGCGGGGTATTCGGCGCTACGTCGCCT
GTTCGAGCGGCTCTGTTCGTTGCATGAAACTAAAATAAGCGGAAAGTGTCCAGCCATCCACTACGTCAGA
AAGAAATAATGGTTGTACACTGTTTCTCGGCTATATACCGTTTTTGGTTGGTTAATCCTCGCCAGGTGCA
GCTATTGCGCTTGGCTGCTTCGCGATAGTAGTAATCTGAGAAAGTGCAGATCCCGGTAAGGGAAACACTT
TTGGTTCACCTTTGATAGGGCTTTCATTGGGGCATTCGTAACAAAAAGGAAGTAGATAGAGAAATTGAGA
AAGCTTAAGTGAGATGTTTTAGCTTCAATTTTGTCCCCTTCAACGCTGCTTGGCCTTAGAGGGTCAGAAT
TGCAGTTCAGGAGTAGTCACACTCATAGTATATAAACAAGCCCTTTATTGATTTTGAATAATTATTTTGT
ATACGTGTTCTAGCATACAAGTTAGAATAAATAAAAAATAGAAAAATAGAACATAGAAAGTTTTAGACCT
CTAGAACTAGTGGATCCCCCGGGCTGCAGGAATTCGATATCATGCAGATTTTCGTCAAGACTTTGACCGG
TAAAACCATAACATTGGAAGTTGAATCTTCCGATACCATCGACAACGTTAAGTCGAAAATTCAAGACAAG
GAAGGTATCCCTCCAGATCAACAAAGATTGATCTTTGCCGGTAAGCAGCTAGAAGACGGTAGAACGCTGT
CTGATTACAACATTCAGAAGGAGTCCACCTTACATCTTGTGCTAAGGCTAAGAGGTGGTTACCATAAATC
AGGTGCGTGGCTGCTTCCAGTTAGTTTGGTAAAGAGAAAAACGACCCTAGCACCTAATACTCAAACAGCT
TCCCCCAGGGCTTTGGCCGATTCTTTAATGCAGGGAAAGCTTATGAGATCCGAACCCAAGAAGAAGCGGA
AGGTGGGGGCTGGTGCTGAACCCAAGAAGAAGCGGAAGGTGGGGGGATCTAGTGTCGACGGTGGCAGCAA
TCAAACTTCCTTATATAAAAAAGCTGGAAGTGCCGCAGCACCTTTTACAATGGAATTTAAAAGA
[141 nt withheld, positions 1395-1535]
GAATAAGCTAGCCTCGAGTCATGTAATTAGTTATGTCACGCTTACATTCACGCCCTCCCCCCACATCCGC
TCTAACCGAAAAGGAAGGAGTTAGACAACCTGAAGTCTAGGTCCCTATTTATTTTTTTATAGTTATGTTA
GTATTAAGAACGTTATTTATATTTCAAATTTTTCTTTTTTTTCTGTACAGACGCGTGTACGCATGTAACA
TTATACTGAAAACCTTGCTTGAGAAGGTTTTGGGACGCTCGAAGGCTTTAATTTGCGGCCGGTACCCAGC
TTTTGTTCCCTTTAGTGAGGGTTAATGCATGCTAAGAAACCATTATTATCATGACATTAACCTATAAAAA
TAGGCGTATCACGAGGCCCTTTCGTCTCGCGCGTTTCGGTGATGACGGTGAAAACCTCTGACACATGCAG
CTCCCGGAGACGGTCACAGCTTGTCTGTAAGCGGATGCCGGGAGCAGACAAGCCCGTCAGGGCGCGTCAG
CGGGTGTTGGCGGGTGTCGGGGCTGGCTTAACTATGCGGCATCAGAGCAGATTGTACTGAGAGTGCACCA
TATCGACTACGTCGTAAGGCCGTTTCTGACAGAGTAAAATTCTTGAGGGAACTTTCACCATTATGGGAAA
TGGTTCAAGAAGGTATTGACTTAAACTCCATCAAATGGTCAGGTCATTGAGTGTTTTTTATTTGTTGTAT
TTTTTTTTTTTTAGAGAAAATCCTCCAATATCAAATTAGGAATCGTAGTTTCATGATTTTCTGTTACACC
TAACTTTTTGTGTGGTGCCCTCCTCCTTGTCAATATTAATGTTAAAGTGCAATTCTTTTTCCTTATCACG
TTGAGCCATTAGTATCAATTTGCTTACCTGTATTCCTTTACTATCCTCCTTTTTCTCCTTCTTGATAAAT
GTATGTAGATTGCGTATATAGTTTCGTCTACCCTATGAACATATTCCATTTTGTAATTTCGTGTCGTTTC
TATTATGAATTTCATTTATAAAGTTTATGTACAAATATCATAAAAAAAGAGAATCTTTTTAAGCAAGGAT
TTTCTTAACTTCTTCGGCGACAGCATCACCGACTTCGGTGGTACTGTTGGAACCACCTAAATCACCAGTT
CTGATACCTGCATCCAAAACCTTTTTAACTGCATCTTCAATGGCCTTACCTTCTTCAGGCAAGTTCAATG
ACAATTTCAACATCATTGCAGCAGACAAGATAGTGGCGATAGGGTCAACCTTATTCTTTGGCAAATCTGG
AGCAGAACCGTGGCATGGTTCGTACAAACCAAATGCGGTGTTCTTGTCTGGCAAAGAGGCCAAGGACGCA
GATGGCAACAAACCCAAGGAACCTGGGATAACGGAGGCTTCATCGGAGATGATATCACCAAACATGTTGC
TGGTGATTATAATACCATTTAGGTGGGTTGGGTTCTTAACTAGGATCATGGCGGCAGAATCAATCAATTG
ATGTTGAACCTTCAATGTAGGGAATTCGTTCTTGATGGTTTCCTCCACAGTTTTTCTCCATAATCTTGAA
GAGGCCAAAACATTAGCTTTATCCAAGGACCAAATAGGCAATGGTGGCTCATGTTGTAGGGCCATGAAAG
CGGCCATTCTTGTGATTCTTTGCACTTCTGGAACGGTGTATTGTTCACTATCCCAAGCGACACCATCACC
ATCGTCTTCCTTTCTCTTACCAAAGTAAATACCTCCCACTAATTCTCTGACAACAACGAAGTCAGTACCT
TTAGCAAATTGTGGCTTGATTGGAGATAAGTCTAAAAGAGAGTCGGATGCAAAGTTACATGGTCTTAAGT
TGGCGTACAATTGAAGTTCTTTACGGATTTTTAGTAAACCTTGTTCAGGTCTAACACTACCGGTACCCCA
TTTAGGACCACCCACAGCACCTAACAAAACGGCATCAACCTTCTTGGAGGCTTCCAGCGCCTCATCTGGA
AGTGGGACACCTGTAGCATCGATAGCAGCACCACCAATTAAATGATTTTCGAAATCGAACTTGACATTGG
AACGAACATCAGAAATAGCTTTAAGAACCTTAATGGCTTCGGCTGTGATTTCTTGACCAACGTGGTCACC
TGGCAAAACGACGATCTTCTTAGGGGCAGACATAGGGGCAGACATTAGAATGGTATATCCTTGAAATATA
TATATATATTGCTGAAATGTAAAAGGTAAGAAAAGTTAGAAAGTAAGACGATTGCTAACCACCTATTGGA
AAAAACAATAGGTCCTTAAATAATATTGTCAACTTCAAGTATTGTGATGCAAGCATTTAGTCATGAACGC
TTCTCTATTCTATATGAAAAGCCGGTTCCGGCCTCTCACCTTTCCTTTTTCTCCCAATTTTTCAGTTGAA
AAAGGTATATGCGTCAGGCGACCTCTGAAATTAACAAAAAATTTCCAGTCATCGAATTTGATTCTGTGCG
ATAGCGCCCCTGTGTGTTCTCGTTATGTTGAGGAAAAAAATAATGGTTGCTAAGAGATTCGAACTCTTGC
ATCTTACGATACCTGAGTATTCCCACAGTTAACTGCGGTCAAGATATTTCTTGAATCAGGCGCCTTAGAC
CGCTCGGCCAAACAACCAATTACTTGTTGAGAAATAGAGTATAATTATCCTATAAATATAACGTTTTTGA
ACACACATGAACAAGGAAGTACAGGACAATTGATTTTGAAGAGAATGTGGATTTTGATGTAATTGTTGGG
ATTCCATTTTTAATAAGGCAATAATATTAGGTATGTGGATATACTAGAAGTTCTCCTCGACCGTCGATAT
GCGGTGTGAAATACCGCACAGATGCGTAAGGAGAAAATACCGCATCAGGAAATTGTAAACGTTAATATTT
TGTTAAAATTCGCGTTAAATTTTTGTTAAATCAGCTCATTTTTTAACCAATAGGCCGAAATCGGCAAAAT
CCCTTATAAATCAAAAGAATAGACCGAGATAGGGT
[37 nt withheld, positions 4511-4547]
AAAGAACGTGGACTCCAACGTCAAAGG
[49 nt withheld, positions 4575-4623]
T
[91 nt withheld, positions 4625-4715]
G
[124 nt withheld, positions 4717-4840]
CGCGCCATTCGCCATTCAGGCTGCGCAACTGTTGGGAAGGGCGATCGGTGCGGGCCTCTTCGCTATTACG
CCAGCTGCATTAATGAATCGGCCAACGCGCGGGGAGAGGCGGTTTGCGTATTGGGCGCTCTTCCGCTTCC
TCGCTCACTGACTCGCTGCGCTCGGTCGTTCGGCTGCGGCGAGCGGTATCAGCTCACTCAAAGGCGGTAA
TACGGTTATCCACAGAATCAGGGGATAACGCAGGAAAGAACATGTGAGCAAAAGGCCAGCAAAAGGCCAG
GAACCGTAAAAAGGCCGCGTTGCTGGCGTTTTTCCATAGGCTCGGCCCCCCTGACGAGCATCACAAAAAT
CGACGCTCAAGTCAGAGGTGGCGAAACCCGACAGGACTATAAAGATACCAGGCGTTCCCCCCTGGAAGCT
CCCTCGTGCGCTCTCCTGTTCCGACCCTGCCGCTTACCGGATACCTGTCCGCCTTTCTCCCTTCGGGAAG
CGTGGCGCTTTCTCAATGCTCACGCTGTAGGTATCTCAGTTCGGTGTAGGTCGTTCGCTCCAAGCTGGGC
TGTGTGCACGAACCCCCCGTTCAGCCCGACCGCTGCGCCTTATCCGGTAACTATCGTCTTGAGTCCAACC
CGGTAAGACACGACTTATCGCCACTGGCAGCAGCCACTGGTAACAGGATTAGCAGAGCGAGGTATGTAGG
CGGTGCTACAGAGTTCTTGAAGTGGTGGCCTAACTACGGCTACACTAGAAGGACAGTATTTGGTATCTGC
GCTCTGCTGAAGCCAGTTACCTTCGGAAAAAGAGTTGGTAGCTCTTGATCCGGCAAACAAACCACCGCTG
GTAGCGGTGGTTTTTTTGTTTGCAAGCAGCAGATTACGCGCAGAAAAAAAGGATCTCAAGAAGATCCTTT
GATCTTTTCTACGGGGTCTGACGCTCAGTGGAACGAAAACTCACGTTAAGGGATTTTGGTCATGAGATTA
TCAAAAAGGATCTTCACCTAGATCCTTTTAAATTAAAAATGAAGTTTTAAATCAATCTAAAGTATATATG
AGTAAACTTGGTCTGACAGTTACCAATGCTTAATCAGTGAGGCACCTATCTCAGCGATCTGTCTATTTCG
TTCATCCATAGTTGCCTGACTGCCCGTCGTGTAGATAACTACGATACGGGAGGGCTTACCATCTGGCCCC
AGTGCTGCAATGATACCGCGAGACCCACGCTCACCGGCTCCAGATTTATCAGCAATAAACCAGCCAGCCG
GAAGGGCCGAGCGCAGAAGTGGTCCTGCAACTTTATCCGCCTCCATCCAGTCTATTAATTGTTGCCGGGA
AGCTAGAGTAAGTAGTTCGCCAGTTAATAGTTTGCGCAACGTTGTTGCCATTGCTACAGGCATCGTGGTG
TCACGCTCGTCGTTTGGTATGGCTTCATTCAGCTCCGGTTCCCAACGATCAAGGCGAGTTACATGATCCC
CCATGTTGTGAAAAAAAGCGGTTAGCTCCTTCGGTCCTCCGATCGTTGTCAGAAGTAAGTTGGCCGCAGT
GTTATCACTCATGGTTATGGCAGCACTGCATAATTCTCTTACTGTCATGCCATCCGTAAGATGCTTTTCT
GTGACTGGTGAGTACTCAACCAAGTCATTCTGAGAATAGTGTATGCGGCGACCGAGTTGCTCTTGCCCGG
CGTCAATACGGGATAATACCGCGCCACATAGCAGAACTTTAAAAGTGCTCATCATTGGAAAACGTTCTTC
GGGGCGAAAACTCTCAAGGATCTTACCGCTGTTGAGATCCAGTTCGATGTAACCCACTCGTGCACCCAAC
TGATCTTCAGCATCTTTTACTTTCACCAGCGTTTCTGGGTGAGCAAAAACAGGAAGGCAAAATGCCGCAA
AAAAGGGAATAAGGGCGACACGGAAATGTTGAATACTCATACTCTTCCTTTTTCAATATTATTGAAGCAT
TTATCAGGGTTATTGTCTCATGAGCGGATACATATTTGAATGTATTTAGAAAAATAAACAAATAGGGGTT
CCGCGCACATTTCCCCGAAAAGTGCCACCT
Features (pLannotate 1.2.2; 18 found; start..end, strand, type, name):
      7..25      +  promoter       T7 promoter: promoter for bacteriophage T7 RNA polymerase
    839..882     +  misc_feature   MCS (fragment): pBluescript multiple cloning site
    882..1109    +  CDS            ubiquitin: Saccharomyces cerevisiae ubiquitin
   1554..1801    +  terminator     CYC1 terminator: S. cerevisiae CYC1; transcription terminator for CYC1
   1824..1841    -  promoter       T3 promoter (fragment): promoter for bacteriophage T3 RNA polymerase
   1911..1946    +  CDS            rop (fragment): Rop protein, which maintains plasmids at low copy number; rop
   2048..2098    +  misc_feature   bom (fragment): basis of mobility region from pBR322
   2111..2212    +  CDS            NFS1 (fragment): NFS1_YEAST - Also known as SPL1 From Saccharomyces cerevisiae (strain ATCC 204508 / S288c) (Baker's yeast).
   2574..3668    -  CDS            LEU2: 3-isopropylmalate dehydrogenase, required for leucine biosynthesis; S. cerevisiae LEU2; yeast auxotrophic marker
   3681..4085    -  promoter       LEU2 promoter: S. cerevisiae LEU2
   4225..4302    -  CDS            YO192_YEAST (fragment): Experimental evidence at protein level: Swiss-Prot protein existence level 1. From Saccharomyces cerevisiae (strain ATCC 204508 / S288c) (Baker's yeast).
   4332..4384    +  misc_feature   bom (fragment): basis of mobility region from pBR322
   4385..4840    -  rep_origin     f1 ori (sequence partly withheld): f1 bacteriophage origin of replication; arrow indicates direction of (+) strand synthesis
   4848..4917    -  CDS            lacZα (fragment): LacZα fragment of β-galactosidase; lacZ fragment
   4910..4968    -  CDS            lacI (fragment): lac repressor; lacI; The lac repressor binds to the lac operator to inhibit transcription in E. coli. This inhibition can be relieved by adding lactose or isopropyl-β-D-thiogalactopyranoside (IPTG).
   5151..5739    -  rep_origin     ori: high-copy-number ColE1/pMB1/pBR322/pUC origin of replication
   5910..6770    -  CDS            AmpR: β-lactamase; bla; confers resistance to ampicillin, carbenicillin, and related antibiotics
   6771..6875    -  promoter       AmpR promoter: bla
