[The description below was written by a language model from this plasmid's Addgene catalogue record and pLannotate feature annotations shown in this document.]
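Description:
pDA125 is an intermediate cloning vector built on the yeast integrating shuttle plasmid pRS305, from which the original multiple cloning site was removed by PvuII digestion. About 6.9 kb in total, it is propagated in E. coli through a high-copy ColE1/pUC-type origin with ampicillin selection (AmpR under its own promoter). It also retains an f1 origin and the S. cerevisiae LEU2 gene with its native promoter as a leucine auxotrophic marker. No yeast replication origin is annotated, consistent with an integrative backbone. The short rop, bom, lacZα, lacI and yeast ORF fragments in the feature table appear to be backbone remnants rather than functional parts.

The roughly 1.85 kb payload is the inducible, unstable peptide component of the dPSTR (dynamic protein synthesis translocation reporter) system. It is flanked by preserved AatII and SphI sites and bracketed by T7 and T3 promoter sequences, which the record lists as sequencing primer sites. The yeast STL1 promoter drives a coding sequence described as UbiY, two nuclear localisation signals and the SynZip SZ1, ending at a CYC1 terminator. Automated annotation identifies only the yeast ubiquitin CDS and the terminator, leaving the promoter, NLS and SynZip segments unlabelled. In general terms, an N-terminal ubiquitin fusion is cleaved to expose a destabilising residue, giving rapid turnover, while the NLSs direct nuclear import and the SynZip provides a heterodimerising coiled coil. The record does not describe the SynZip's binding partner.

According to the depositor, the plasmid is used to change the promoter being measured by cloning it between SacI or AatII and XbaI or SpeI. The complete cassette is then transferred as an AatII/SphI fragment into a pSIV vector for real-time, single-cell measurement of protein expression in budding yeast.
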