Addgene plasmid #74249: pDA125
Purpose: Intermediate cloning vector, with MCS2 containing inducible unstable peptide driven by pSTL1 (UbiY 2xNLSs SZ1).
Depositing lab: Serge Pelet. Depositing organization: Universite de Lausanne (UNIL). Publication: Real-time quantification of protein expression at the single-cell level via dynamic protein synthesis translocation reporters. Aymoz D, Wosika V, Durandau E, Pelet S. Nat Commun. 2016 Apr 21;7:11304. doi: 10.1038/ncomms11304. PubMed 27098003.
Backbone
  Vector backbone: pRS305
  Backbone size w/o insert (bp): 5053
  Total vector size (bp): 6900
  Modifications to backbone: The MCS was removed by PvuII digestion. The coding sequence is now flanked by AatII and SphI.
  Vector type: Bacterial Expression, Yeast Expression
Growth in bacteria
  Bacterial resistance: Ampicillin, 100 μg/mL
  Growth temperature: 37°C
  Growth strain: DH5alpha
  Copy number: Unknown
Gene/Insert
  Gene/Insert name: Inducible peptide of the dPSTR
  Species: S. cerevisiae (budding yeast)
  Insert size (bp): 1847
  Promoter: pSTL1
  Cloning method: Restriction Enzyme; 5′ cloning site AatII (not destroyed); 3′ cloning site SphI (not destroyed)
  Sequencing primers: 5′ T7; 3′ T3
Resource information
  A portion of this plasmid was derived from a plasmid made by: The SynZips were provided by the Keating lab.
Terms and licenses: Academic/Nonprofit Terms; Industry Terms: Not Available to Industry
Depositor comments: This intermediate cloning vector is used to change the measured promoter (here pSTL11), by cloning it between SacI (or AatII) and XbaI (or SpeI). The entire inducible peptide has to be inserted into a pSIV by cloning AatII / SphI (into pDA183 or pDA200 for instance). For more information, see Aymoz et al. Nat. Comm. 2016.
How to cite: pDA125 was a gift from Serge Pelet (Addgene plasmid # 74249 ; http://n2t.net/addgene:74249 ; RRID:Addgene_74249)
