>Addgene plasmid #74249 | pDA125 | addgene partial sequence | sequence record 141853 | CYC1 5'-GCGTGAATGTAAGCGTGAC-3'
[134 nt withheld, positions 1-134]
TCTTTTAAATTCCATTGTAAAAGGTGCTGCGGCACTTCCAGCTTTTTTATATAAGGAAGTTTGATTGCTG
CCACCGTCGACACTAGATCCCCCCACCTTCCGCTTCTTCTTGGGTTCAGCACCAGCCCCCACCTTCCGCT
TCTTCTTGGGTTCGGATCTCATAAGCTTTCCCTGCATTAAAGAATCGGCCAAAGCCCTGGGGGAAGCTGT
TTGAGTATTAGGTGCTAGGGTCGTTTTTCTCTTTACCAAACTAACTGGAAGCAGCCACGCACCTGATTTA
TGGTAACCACCTCTTAGCCTTAGCACAAGATGTAAGGTGGACTCCTTCTGAATGTTGTAATCAGACAGCG
TTCTACCGTCTTCTAGCTGCTTACCGGCAAAGATCAATCTTTGTTGATCTGGAGGGATACCTTCCTTGTC
TTGAATTTTCGACTTAACGTTGTCGATGGTATCGGAAGATTCAACTTCCAATGTTATGGTTTTACCGGTC
AAAGTCTTGACGAAAATCTGCATGATATCGAATTCCTGCAGCCCGGGGGATCCACTAGTTCTAGAGGTCT
AAAACTTTCTATGTTCTATTT
