>Addgene plasmid #74249 | pDA125 | addgene partial sequence | sequence record 142136 | pBluescript-SK 5'-tctagaactagtggatc-3'
AGACTTTGACCGGTAAAACCATAACATTGGAAGTTGAATCTTCCGATACCATCGACAACGTTAAGTCGAA
AATTCAAGACAAGGAAGGTATCCCTCCAGATCAACAAAGATTGATCTTTGCCGGTAAGCAGCTAGAAGAC
GGTAGAACGCTGTCTGATTACAACATTCAGAAGGAGTCCACCTTACATCTTGTGCTAAGGCTAAGAGGTG
GTTACCATAAATCAGGTGCGTGGCTGCTTCCAGTTAGTTTGGTAAAGAGAAAAACGACCCTAGCACCTAA
TACTCAAACAGCTTCCCCCAGGGCTTTGGCCGATTCTTTAATGCAGGGAAAGCTTATGAGATCCGAACCC
AAGAAGAAGCGGAAGGTGGGGGCTGGTGCTGAACCCAAGAAGAAGCGGAAGGTGGGGGGATCTAGTGTCG
ACGGTGGCAGCAATCAAACTTCCTTATATAAAAAAGCTGGAAGTGCCGCAGCACCTTTTACAATGGAATT
TAAAAGA
[141 nt withheld, positions 498-638]
GAATAAGCTAGCCTCGAGTCATGTAATTAGTTATGTCACGCTTACATTCACGCCCTCCCCCCACATCCGC
TCTAACCGAAA
